Addgene plasmid #81462: pDONR223_ZNF454_p.R376I
Purpose: Gateway Donor vector containing ZNF454 , part of the Target Accelerator Plasmid Collection.
Depositing lab: Jesse Boehm & William Hahn & David Root. Depositing organization: Broad Institute. Publication: Systematic Functional Interrogation of Rare Cancer Variants Identifies Oncogenic Alleles. Kim E, Ilic N, Shrestha Y, Zou L, Kamburov A, Zhu C, Yang X, Lubonja R, Tran N, Nguyen C, Lawrence MS, Piccioni F, Bagul M, Doench JG, Chouinard CR, Wu X, Hogstrom L, Natoli T, Tamayo P, Horn H, Corsello SM, Lage K, Root DE, Subramanian A, Golub TR, Getz G, Boehm JS, Hahn WC. Cancer Discov. 2016 Jul;6(7):714-26. doi: 10.1158/2159-8290.CD-16-0160. Epub 2016 May 4. PubMed 27147599.
Backbone
  Vector backbone: pDONR223
  Backbone manufacturer: Invitrogen
  Backbone size w/o insert (bp): 2790
  Vector type: Gateway Entry vector
Growth in bacteria
  Bacterial resistance: Spectinomycin, 50 μg/mL
  Growth temperature: 37°C
  Growth strain: DH5alpha
  Copy number: High Copy
Gene/Insert
  Gene/Insert name: ZNF454 (alt name: NM_182594.3)
  Species: H. sapiens (human)
  Mutation: D166A; R376I
  Entrez Gene: ZNF454
  Promoter: None
  Cloning method: Gateway Cloning
  Sequencing primers: 5′ M13pUC-fwd; 3′ M13-Rev
Terms and licenses: Academic/Nonprofit Terms; Industry Terms: Not Available to Industry
Depositor comments: Open state: NO stop codon immediately follows insert
How to cite: pDONR223_ZNF454_p.R376I was a gift from Jesse Boehm & William Hahn & David Root (Addgene plasmid # 81462 ; http://n2t.net/addgene:81462 ; RRID:Addgene_81462)
