[The description below was written by a language model from this plasmid's Addgene catalogue record and pLannotate feature annotations shown in this document.]
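Description:
pDONR223_ZNF454_p.R376I is a Gateway entry clone built on the Invitrogen pDONR223 backbone and carrying a variant open reading frame of human ZNF454, a zinc finger protein thought to act in transcriptional regulation. It belongs to the Target Accelerator Plasmid Collection, a resource made to test rare cancer-associated alleles functionally. The catalogue lists two substitutions, D166A and R376I, although only the latter appears in the plasmid name. The plasmid is maintained in E. coli at high copy through a ColE1/pUC-type origin. Selection is with spectinomycin, conferred by the aadA (SmR) aminoglycoside adenylyltransferase gene, which lies downstream of a class 1 integron Pc promoter fragment and a short remnant of a gentamicin resistance gene.

The insert sits between two attL-type recombination sites, so an LR Clonase reaction can move it into any compatible destination vector. The annotation software labels both sites attL3 and assigns ZNF454 to only the first part of the interval between them, but the spacing suggests the coding sequence occupies most of that region. The record gives no promoter for the insert, as expected for an entry clone, where expression depends on the destination vector. The ORF is in the "open" configuration, with no stop codon directly after the coding sequence, which permits C-terminal fusions to tags or reporters encoded by the destination vector. rrnB T1 and T2 terminators upstream of the cassette insulate it from read-through transcription, a T7 promoter lies just outside the distal att site, and small lacI and lacZα fragments are backbone remnants. The M13 primer sites named in the record allow the insert to be sequenced. The clone mainly serves as a source for expression constructs that compare this mutant allele with other ZNF454 alleles.
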