Features (pLannotate 1.2.2; 12 found; start..end, strand, type, name):
    121..213     +  CDS            lacI (fragment): lac repressor; lacI; The lac repressor binds to the lac operator to inhibit transcription in E. coli. This inhibition can be relieved by adding lactose or isopropyl-β-D-thiogalactopyranoside (IPTG).
    268..295     -  terminator     rrnB T2 terminator: transcription terminator T2 from the E. coli rrnB gene
    427..470     +  terminator     rrnB T1 terminator: Escherichia coli rrnB; transcription terminator T1 from the E. coli rrnB gene
    517..553     -  CDS            lacZα (fragment): LacZα fragment of β-galactosidase; lacZ fragment
    570..665     +  protein_bind   attL3: mutant version of attL; recombination site for the Gateway® LR reaction LR Clonase™
    671..1393    +  CDS            ZNF454 (fragment): ZN454_HUMAN - Experimental evidence at transcript level: Swiss-Prot protein existence level 2. May be involved in transcriptional regulation. From Homo sapiens (Human).
   2244..2339    -  protein_bind   attL3: mutant version of attL; recombination site for the Gateway® LR reaction LR Clonase™
   2358..2376    -  promoter       T7 promoter: promoter for bacteriophage T7 RNA polymerase
   2566..2589    +  promoter       Pc promoter (fragment): intI1 (promoter lies within the coding sequence); class 1 integron promoter
   2765..2821    +  CDS            GmR (fragment): gentamycin acetyltransferase; aacC1; confers resistance to gentamycin
   2828..3619    +  CDS            SmR: aminoglycoside adenylyltransferase (Murphy, 1985); aadA; confers resistance to spectinomycin and streptomycin
   3712..4300    +  rep_origin     ori: high-copy-number ColE1/pMB1/pBR322/pUC origin of replication
>Addgene plasmid #81462 | pDONR223_ZNF454_p.R376I | addgene full sequence | sequence record 167250 | Addgene NGS result
CTTTCCTGCGTTATCCCCTGATTCTGTGGATAACCGTATTACCGCCTTTGAGTGAGCTGATACCGCTCGC
CGCAGCCGAACGACCGAGCGCAGCGAGTCAGTGAGCGAGGAAGCGGAAGAGCGCCCAATACGCAAACCGC
CTCTCCCCGCGCGTTGGCCGATTCATTAATGCAGCTGGCACGACAGGTTTCCCGACTGGAAAGCGGGCAG
TGAGCGCAACGCAATTAATACGCGTACCGCTAGCCAGGAAGAGTTTGTAGAAACGCAAAAAGGCCATCCG
TCAGGATGGCCTTCTGCTTAGTTTGATGCCTGGCAGTTTATGGCGGGCGTCCTGCCCGCCACCCTCCGGG
CCGTTGCTTCACAACGTTCAAATCCGCTCCCGGCGGATTTGTCCTACTCAGGAGAGCGTTCACCGACAAA
CAACAGATAAAACGAAAGGCCCAGTCTTCCGACTGAGCCTTTCGTTTTATTTGATGCCTGGCAGTTCCCT
ACTCTCGCGTTAACGCTAGCATGGATGTTTTCCCAGTCACGACGTTGTAAAACGACGGCCAGTCTTAAGC
TCGGGCCCCAAATAATGATTTTATTTTGACTGATAGTGACCTGTTCGTTGCAACAAATTGATGAGCAATG
CTTTTTTATAATGCCAACTTTGTACAAAAAAGTTGGCACCATGGCTGTCAGCCACCTGCCAACCATGGTC
CAGGAATCGGTGACCTTCAAGGATGTGGCTATACTGTTCACCCAGGAAGAGTGGGGGCAGCTGAGCCCCG
CCCAGAGGGCCCTGTACAGGGACGTGATGCTGGAGAACTACAGCAACCTGGTCTCACTGGGACTCTTAGG
ACCCAAACCAGATACGTTTTCCCAGCTAGAAAAAAGGGAAGTGTGGATGCCAGAGGACACCCCTGGAGGC
TTCTGTCTTGACTGGATGACTATGCCTGCCAGTAAGAAATCTACTGTCAAGGCAGAGATTCCTGAAGAAG
AATTGGATCAATGGACAATAAAGGAAAGATTCAGTAGCAGTAGTCACTGGAAGTGTGCTAGCCTGCTGGA
GTGGCAATGTGGAGGCCAGGAGATCAGTTTGCAGCGAGTGGTACTCACTCACCCCAACACCCCATCACAG
GAATGTGATGAATCCGGGAGCACTATGAGCTCATCTCTTCACAGTGCTCAAAGTCAGGGATTTCAACCTA
GCAAAAATGCCTTTGAGTGTAGTGAGTGTGGAAAAGTCTTCTCTAAGAGTTCAACTCTTAATAAACATCA
GAAAATTCATAATGAAAAAAATGCAAATCAGAAAATTCATATTAAGGAGAAAAGATATGAATGTAGAGAA
TGTGGGAAAGCCTTTCACCAGAGTACGCACCTTATCCATCACCAAAGAATTCACACTGGCGAGAAACCCT
ATGAATGTAAGGAATGTGGCAAGGCCTTCTCAGTGAGCTCCTCACTTACGTACCATCAGAAAATTCATAC
TGGAGAGAAGCCTTTTGAATGCAACTTATGTGGAAAAGCTTTTATCCGAAATATACACCTTGCCCATCAT
CATAGAATACATACTGGAGAGAAACCTTTTAAATGTAACATTTGTGAAAAAGCCTTTGTGTGCAGGGCAC
ACCTTACCAAACACCAGAATATCCACAGTGGAGAGAAACCCTATAAATGCAATGAATGTGGAAAAGCCTT
TAATCAGAGTACAAGTTTCCTTCAGCATCAGAGAATTCACACTGGAGAGAAACCCTTTGAATGTAATGAA
TGTGGGAAGGCCTTCAGGGTGAACTCTTCCCTTACTGAACATCAGATAATTCATACTGGAGAGAAACCTT
ATAAATGTAATGAATGTGGGAAAGCTTTCAGGGATAATTCATCCTTTGCACGACATCGGAAAATTCACAC
TGGAGAGAAACCTTACAGATGTGGCTTGTGTGAGAAAGCCTTTCGGGACCAATCAGCACTAGCCCAACAT
CAGAGAATTCATACTGGGGAAAAACCTTATACATGTAACATATGTGAAAAAGCCTTCAGTGACCATTCAG
CCCTTACCCAACATAAGAGAATTCATACTAGGGAAAAACCTTACAAATGTAAAATCTGTGAGAAAGCCTT
TATCCGAAGCACTCACCTGACTCAACATCAGAGGATTCACACAGGAGAGAAACCCTATAAATGTAATAAA
TGTGGGAAAGCTTTTAACCAGACTGCAAACCTCATTCAGCATCAGAGACATCATATTGGAGAGAAGTGAT
TGCCAACTTTCTTGTACAAAGTTGGCATTATAAGAAAGCATTGCTTATCAATTTGTTGCAACGAACAGGT
CACTATCAGTCAAAATAAAATCATTATTTGCCATCCAGCTGATATCCCCTATAGTGAGTCGTATTACATG
GTCATAGCTGTTTCCTGGCAGCTCTGGCCCGTGTCTCAAAATCTCTGATGTTACATTGCACAAGATAAAA
ATATATCATCATGCCTCCTCTAGACCAGCCAGGACAGAAATGCCTCGACTTCGCTGCTACCCAAGGTTGC
CGGGTGACGCACACCGTGGAAACGGATGAAGGCACGAACCCAGTGGACATAAGCCTGTTCGGTTCGTAAG
CTGTAATGCAAGTAGCGTATGCGCTCACGCAACTGGTCCAGAACCTTGACCGAACGCAGCGGTGGTAACG
GCGCAGTGGCGGTTTTCATGGCTTGTTATGACTGTTTTTTTGGGGTACAGTCTATGCCTCGGGCATCCAA
GCAGCAAGCGCGTTACGCCGTGGGTCGATGTTTGATGTTATGGAGCAGCAACGATGTTACGCAGCAGGGC
AGTCGCCCTAAAACAAAGTTAAACATTATGAGGGAAGCGGTGATCGCCGAAGTATCGACTCAACTATCAG
AGGTAGTTGGCGTCATCGAGCGCCATCTCGAACCGACGTTGCTGGCCGTACATTTGTACGGCTCCGCAGT
GGATGGCGGCCTGAAGCCACACAGTGATATTGATTTGCTGGTTACGGTGACCGTAAGGCTTGATGAAACA
ACGCGGCGAGCTTTGATCAACGACCTTTTGGAAACTTCGGCTTCCCCTGGAGAGAGCGAGATTCTCCGCG
CTGTAGAAGTCACCATTGTTGTGCACGACGACATCATTCCGTGGCGTTATCCAGCTAAGCGCGAACTGCA
ATTTGGAGAATGGCAGCGCAATGACATTCTTGCAGGTATCTTCGAGCCAGCCACGATCGACATTGATCTG
GCTATCTTGCTGACAAAAGCAAGAGAACATAGCGTTGCCTTGGTAGGTCCAGCGGCGGAGGAACTCTTTG
ATCCGGTTCCTGAACAGGATCTATTTGAGGCGCTAAATGAAACCTTAACGCTATGGAACTCGCCGCCCGA
CTGGGCTGGCGATGAGCGAAATGTAGTGCTTACGTTGTCCCGCATTTGGTACAGCGCAGTAACCGGCAAA
ATCGCGCCGAAGGATGTCGCTGCCGACTGGGCAATGGAGCGCCTGCCGGCCCAGTATCAGCCCGTCATAC
TTGAAGCTAGACAGGCTTATCTTGGACAAGAAGAAGATCGCTTGGCCTCGCGCGCAGATCAGTTGGAAGA
ATTTGTCCACTACGTGAAAGGCGAGATCACCAAGGTAGTCGGCAAATAACCCTCGAGCCACCCATGACCA
AAATCCCTTAACGTGAGTTACGCGTCGTTCCACTGAGCGTCAGACCCCGTAGAAAAGATCAAAGGATCTT
CTTGAGATCCTTTTTTTCTGCGCGTAATCTGCTGCTTGCAAACAAAAAAACCACCGCTACCAGCGGTGGT
TTGTTTGCCGGATCAAGAGCTACCAACTCTTTTTCCGAAGGTAACTGGCTTCAGCAGAGCGCAGATACCA
AATACTGTTCTTCTAGTGTAGCCGTAGTTAGGCCACCACTTCAAGAACTCTGTAGCACCGCCTACATACC
TCGCTCTGCTAATCCTGTTACCAGTGGCTGCTGCCAGTGGCGATAAGTCGTGTCTTACCGGGTTGGACTC
AAGACGATAGTTACCGGATAAGGCGCAGCGGTCGGGCTGAACGGGGGGTTCGTGCACACAGCCCAGCTTG
GAGCGAACGACCTACACCGAACTGAGATACCTACAGCGTGAGCTATGAGAAAGCGCCACGCTTCCCGAAG
GGAGAAAGGCGGACAGGTATCCGGTAAGCGGCAGGGTCGGAACAGGAGAGCGCACGAGGGAGCTTCCAGG
GGGAAACGCCTGGTATCTTTATAGTCCTGTCGGGTTTCGCCACCTCTGACTTGAGCGTCGATTTTTGTGA
TGCTCGTCAGGGGGGCGGAGCCTATGGAAAAACGCCAGCAACGCGGCCTTTTTACGGTTCCTGGCCTTTT
GCTGGCCTTTTGCTCACATGTT
