>Addgene plasmid #81462 | pDONR223_ZNF454_p.R376I | depositor partial sequence | sequence record 154781 | Insert sequence
ATGGCTGTCAGCCACCTGCCAACCATGGTCCAGGAATCGGTGACCTTCAAGGATGTGGCTATACTGTTCA
CCCAGGAAGAGTGGGGGCAGCTGAGCCCCGCCCAGAGGGCCCTGTACAGGGACGTGATGCTGGAGAACTA
CAGCAACCTGGTCTCACTGGGACTCTTAGGACCCAAACCAGATACGTTTTCCCAGCTAGAAAAAAGGGAA
GTGTGGATGCCAGAGGACACCCCTGGAGGCTTCTGTCTTGACTGGATGACTATGCCTGCCAGTAAGAAAT
CTACTGTCAAGGCAGAGATTCCTGAAGAAGAATTGGATCAATGGACAATAAAGGAAAGATTCAGTAGCAG
TAGTCACTGGAAGTGTGCTAGCCTGCTGGAGTGGCAATGTGGAGGCCAGGAGATCAGTTTGCAGCGAGTG
GTACTCACTCACCCCAACACCCCATCACAGGAATGTGATGAATCCGGGAGCACTATGAGCTCATCTCTTC
ACAGTGCTCAAAGTCAGGGATTTCAACCTAGCAAAAATGCCTTTGAGTGTAGTGAGTGTGGAAAAGTCTT
CTCTAAGAGTTCAACTCTTAATAAACATCAGAAAATTCATAATGAAAAAAATGCAAATCAGAAAATTCAT
ATTAAGGAGAAAAGATATGAATGTAGAGAATGTGGGAAAGCCTTTCACCAGAGTACGCACCTTATCCATC
ACCAAAGAATTCACACTGGCGAGAAACCCTATGAATGTAAGGAATGTGGCAAGGCCTTCTCAGTGAGCTC
CTCACTTACGTACCATCAGAAAATTCATACTGGAGAGAAGCCTTTTGAATGCAACTTATGTGGAAAAGCT
TTTATCCGAAATATACACCTTGCCCATCATCATAGAATACATACTGGAGAGAAACCTTTTAAATGTAACA
TTTGTGAAAAAGCCTTTGTGTGCAGGGCACACCTTACCAAACACCAGAATATCCACAGTGGAGAGAAACC
CTATAAATGCAATGAATGTGGAAAAGCCTTTAATCAGAGTACAAGTTTCCTTCAGCATCAGAGAATTCAC
ACTGGAGAGAAACCCTTTGAATGTAATGAATGTGGGAAGGCCTTCAGGGTGAACTCTTCCCTTACTGAAC
ATCAGATAATTCATACTGGAGAGAAACCTTATAAATGTAATGAATGTGGGAAAGCTTTCAGGGATAATTC
ATCCTTTGCACGACATCGGAAAATTCACACTGGAGAGAAACCTTACAGATGTGGCTTGTGTGAGAAAGCC
TTTCGGGACCAATCAGCACTAGCCCAACATCAGAGAATTCATACTGGGGAAAAACCTTATACATGTAACA
TATGTGAAAAAGCCTTCAGTGACCATTCAGCCCTTACCCAACATAAGAGAATTCATACTAGGGAAAAACC
TTACAAATGTAAAATCTGTGAGAAAGCCTTTATCCGAAGCACTCACCTGACTCAACATCAGAGGATTCAC
ACAGGAGAGAAACCCTATAAATGTAATAAATGTGGGAAAGCTTTTAACCAGACTGCAAACCTCATTCAGC
ATCAGAGACATCATATTGGAGAGAAG
